>Addgene plasmid #157102 | pD649-HAsp-ILDR1-COMP5AP-AviTag-9xHis | addgene full sequence | sequence record 405792 | Addgene NGS Result
GGCATTGATTATTGACTAGTTATTAATAGTAATCAATTACGGGGTCATTAGTTCATAGCCCATATATGGA
GTTCCGCGTTACATAACTTACGGTAAATGGCCCGCCTGGCTGACCGCCCAACGACCCCCGCCCATTGACG
TCAATAATGACGTATGTTCCCATAGTAACGCCAATAGGGACTTTCCATTGACGTCAATGGGTGGAGTATT
TACGGTAAACTGCCCACTTGGCAGTACATCAAGTGTATCATATGCCAAGTACGCCCCCTATTGACGTCAA
TGACGGTAAATGGCCCGCCTGGCATTATGCCCAGTACATGACCTTATGGGACTTTCCTACTTGGCAGTAC
ATCTACGTATTAGTCATCGCTATTACCATGGTGATGCGGTTTTGGCAGTACATCAATGGGCGTGGATAGC
GGTTTGACTCACGGGGATTTCCAAGTCTCCACCCCATTGACGTCAATGGGAGTTTGTTTTGGCACCAAAA
TCAACGGGACTTTCCAAAATGTCGTAACAACTCCGCCCCATTGACGCAAATGGGCGGTAGGCGTGTACGG
TGGGAGGTCTATATAAGCAGAGCTCGTTTAGTGAACCGTCAGATCGCCTGGAGACGCCATCCACGCTGTT
TTGACCTCCATAGAAGACACCGGGACCGATCCAGCCTCCGCGGCCGGGAACGGTGCATTGGAACGCGGAT
TCCCCGTGCCAAGAGTGACGTAAGTACCGCCTATAGAGTCTATAGGCCCACCCCCTTGGCTTCGTTAGAA
CGCGGCTACAATTAATACATAACCTTATGTATCATACACATACGATTTAGGTGACACTATAGAATAACAT
CCACTTTGCCTTTCTCTCCACAGGTGTCCACTCCCAGGTCCAACTGCACCTCGGTTCTATCGAAAACGCG
CCTGCTAGCGCCACCATGAAGACCATCATTGCCCTGAGCTACATCTTCTGCCTGGTGTTCGCTGCGGCCG
CCTTGCTGGTTACAGTGCAGCACACCGAGAGATACGTGACCCTGTTCGCCAGCATCATCCTGAAGTGCGA
CTACACCACAAGCGCCCAGCTGCAGGATGTGGTGGTCACTTGGAGATTCAAGAGCTTCTGCAAGGACCCC
ATCTTCGACTACTACAGCGCCAGCTATCAGGCCGCTCTGTCTCTGGGCCAAGATCCTAGCAACGACTGCA
ACGACAACCAGCGGGAAGTGCGGATCGTTGCTCAGAGAAGAGGCCAGAATGAGCCTGTGCTGGGCGTCGA
CTACCGGCAGAGAAAGATCACCATCCAGAACCGGGCCGACCTGGTCATCAACGAAGTCATGTGGTGGGAC
CACGGCGTGTACTACTGTACAATTGAGGCCCCTGGCGACACCAGCGGCGATCCTGACAAAGAAGTGAAGC
TGATCGTCCTGCATGGCGCGCCGGAAGATCAAGTTGATCCAAGATTGATTGATGGCAAGGGCGGATCTCT
GGAGGTGCTGTTCCAGGGACCAGGCGGAAGCGGCAATCCCGGCGGCGATCTGGCCCCCCAGATGCTGCGC
GAGCTGCAGGAGACCAATGCCGCCCTGCAGGACGTGCGCGAGCTGCTGCGCCACCGCGTGAAGGAGATCA
CCTTCCTGAAGAACACCGTGATGGAGTGCGACGCCTGCGGTATGCAGCCCTCTAGAGGCTCCGGCTCCAT
CATCCCAGTTGAGGAGGAGAACCCGGACTTCTGGAACCGCGAGGCAGCCGAGGCCCTGGGTGCCGCCAAG
AAGCTGCAGCCTGCACAGACAGCCGCCAAGAACCTCATCATCTTCCTGGGCGATGGGATGGGGGTGTCTA
CGGTGACAGCTGCCAGGATCCTAAAAGGGCAGAAGAAGGACAAACTGGGGCCTGAGATACCCCTGGCCAT
GGACCGCTTCCCATATGTGGCTCTGTCCAAGACATACAATGTAGACAAACATGTGCCAGACAGTGGAGCC
ACAGCCACGGCCTACCTGTGCGGGGTCAAGGGCAACTTCCAGACCATTGGCTTGAGTGCAGCCGCCCGCT
TTAACCAGTGCAACACGACACGCGGCAACGAGGTCATCTCCGTGATGAATCGGGCCAAGAAAGCAGGGAA
GTCAGTGGGAGTGGTAACCACCACACGAGTGCAGCACGCCTCGCCAGCCGGCACCTACGCCCACACGGTG
AACCGCAACTGGTACTCGGACGCCGACGTGCCTGCCTCGGCCCGCCAGGAGGGGTGCCAGGACATCGCTA
CGCAGCTCATCTCCAACATGGACATTGACGTGATCCTAGGTGGAGGCCGAAAGTACATGTTTCGCATGGG
AACCCCAGACCCTGAGTACCCAGATGACTACAGCCAAGGTGGGACCAGGCTGGACGGGAAGAATCTGGTG
CAGGAATGGCTGGCGAAGCGCCAGGGTGCCCGGTATGTGTGGAACCGCACTGAGCTCATGCAGGCTTCCC
TGGACCCGTCTGTGACCCATCTCATGGGTCTCTTTGAGCCTGGAGACATGAAATACGAGATCCACCGAGA
CTCCACACTGGACCCCTCCCTGATGGAGATGACAGAGGCTGCCCTGCGCCTGCTGAGCAGGAACCCCCGC
GGCTTCTTCCTCTTCGTGGAGGGTGGTCGCATCGACCATGGTCATCATGAAAGCAGGGCTTACCGGGCAC
TGACTGAGACGATCATGTTCGACGACGCCATTGAGAGGGCGGGCCAGCTCACCAGCGAGGAGGACACGCT
GAGCCTCGTCACTGCCGACCACTCCCACGTCTTCTCCTTCGGAGGCTACCCCCTGCGAGGGAGCTCCATC
TTCGGGCTGGCCCCTGGCAAGGCCCGGGACAGGAAGGCCTACACGGTCCTCCTATACGGAAACGGTCCAG
GCTATGTGCTCAAGGACGGCGCCCGGCCGGATGTTACCGAGAGCGAGAGCGGGAGCCCCGAGTATCGGCA
GCAGTCAGCAGTGCCCCTGGACGAAGAGACCCACGCAGGCGAGGACGTGGCGGTGTTCGCGCGCGGCCCG
CAGGCGCACCTGGTTCACGGCGTGCAGGAGCAGACCTTCATAGCGCACGTCATGGCCTTCGCCGCCTGCC
TGGAGCCCTACACCGCCTGCGACCTGGCGCCCCCCGCCGGCACCACCGACGCCGCGCACCCGGGTGGCGG
AGGACTGAACGACATCTTCGAGGCTCAGAAAATCGAATGGCACGAACATCACCATCACCATCACCATCAC
CATTAAGGCCGGCCTGTAGTCACTGGCACAACGCGTTACCCGGTAAGCCAATCGGGTATACACGGTCGTC
ATACTGCAGACAGGGTTCTTCTACTTTGCAAGATAGTCTTGAGTAGTAAAATAAATAGATAGAGAAAATC
AGCCTCGACTGTGCCTTCTAGTTGCCAGCCATCTGTTGTTTGCCCCTCCCCCGTGCCTTCCTTGACCCTG
GAAGGTGCCACTCCCACTGTCCTTTCCTAATAAAATGAGGAAATTGCATCACAACACTCAACCCTATCTC
GGTCTATTCTTTTGATTTATAAGGGATTTTGCCGATTTCGGCCTATTGGTTAAAAAATGAGCTGATTTAA
CAAAAATTTAACGCGAATTAATTCTGTGGAATGTGTGTCAGTTAGGGTGTGGAAAGTCCCCAGGCTCCCC
AGCAGGCAGAAGTATGCAAAGCATGCATCTCAATTAGTCAGCAACCAGGTGTGGAAAGTCCCCAGGCTCC
CCAGCAGGCAGAAGTATGCAAAGCATGCATCTCAATTAGTCAGCAACCATAGTCCCGCCCCTAACTCCGC
CCATCCCGCCCCTAACTCCGCCCAGTTCCGCCCATTCTCCGCCCCATGGCTGACTAATTTTTTTTATTTA
TGCAGAGGCCGAGGCCGCCTCTGCCTCTGAGCTATTCCAGAAGTAGTGAGGAGGCTTTTTTGGAGGCCTA
GGCTTTTGCAAAAAGCTCCCGGGAGCTTGTATATCCATTTTCGGATCTGATCAGCACGTGTTGACAATTA
ATCATCGGCATAGTATATCGGCATAGTATAATACGACAAGGTGAGGAACTAAACCATGACCGAGTACAAG
CCCACGGTGCGCCTCGCCACCCGCGACGACGTCCCCAGGGCCGTACGCACCCTCGCCGCCGCGTTCGCCG
ACTACCCCGCCACGCGCCACACCGTCGATCCGGACCGCCACATCGAGCGGGTCACCGAGCTGCAAGAACT
CTTCCTCACGCGCGTCGGGCTCGACATCGGCAAGGTGTGGGTCGCGGACGACGGCGCCGCGGTGGCGGTC
TGGACCACGCCGGAGAGCGTCGAAGCGGGGGCGGTGTTCGCCGAGATCGGCCCGCGCATGGCCGAGTTGA
GCGGTTCCCGGCTGGCCGCGCAGCAACAGATGGAAGGCCTCCTGGCGCCGCACCGGCCCAAGGAGCCCGC
GTGGTTCCTGGCCACCGTCGGCGTCTCGCCCGACCACCAGGGCAAGGGTCTGGGCAGCGCCGTCGTGCTC
CCCGGAGTGGAGGCGGCCGAGCGCGCCGGGGTGCCCGCCTTCCTGGAGACATCCGCGCCCCGCAACCTCC
CCTTCTACGAGCGGCTCGGCTTCACCGTCACCGCCGACGTCGAGGTGCCCGAAGGACCGCGCACCTGGTG
CATGACCCGCAAGCCCGGTGCCTGACACGTGCTACGAGATTTCGATTCCACCGCCGCCTTCTATGAAAGG
TTGGGCTTCGGAATCGTTTTCCGGGACGCCGGCTGGATGATCCTCCAGCGCGGGGATCTCATGCTGGAGT
TCTTCGCCCACCCCAACTTGTTTATTGCAGCTTATAATGGTTACAAATAAAGCAATAGCATCACAAATTT
CACAAATAAAGCATTTTTTTCACTGCATTCTAGTTGTGGTTTGTCCAAACTCATCAATGTATCTTATCAT
GTCTGTATACCGTCGACCTCTAGCTAGAGCTTGGCGTAATCATGGTCATTACCAATGCTTAATCAGTGAG
GCACCTATCTCAGCGATCTGTCTATTTCGTTCATCCATAGTTGCCTGACTCCCCGTCGTGTAGATAACTA
CGATACGGGAGGGCTTACCATCTGGCCCCAGCGCTGCGATGATACCGCGAGAACCACGCTCACCGGCTCC
GGATTTATCAGCAATAAACCAGCCAGCCGGAAGGGCCGAGCGCAGAAGTGGTCCTGCAACTTTATCCGCC
TCCATCCAGTCTATTAATTGTTGCCGGGAAGCTAGAGTAAGTAGTTCGCCAGTTAATAGTTTGCGCAACG
TTGTTGCCATCGCTACAGGCATCGTGGTGTCACGCTCGTCGTTTGGTATGGCTTCATTCAGCTCCGGTTC
CCAACGATCAAGGCGAGTTACATGATCCCCCATGTTGTGCAAAAAAGCGGTTAGCTCCTTCGGTCCTCCG
ATCGTTGTCAGAAGTAAGTTGGCCGCAGTGTTATCACTCATGGTTATGGCAGCACTGCATAATTCTCTTA
CTGTCATGCCATCCGTAAGATGCTTTTCTGTGACTGGTGAGTACTCAACCAAGTCATTCTGAGAATAGTG
TATGCGGCGACCGAGTTGCTCTTGCCCGGCGTCAATACGGGATAATACCGCGCCACATAGCAGAACTTTA
AAAGTGCTCATCATTGGAAAACGTTCTTCGGGGCGAAAACTCTCAAGGATCTTACCGCTGTTGAGATCCA
GTTCGATGTAACCCACTCGTGCACCCAACTGATCTTCAGCATCTTTTACTTTCACCAGCGTTTCTGGGTG
AGCAAAAACAGGAAGGCAAAATGCCGCAAAAAAGGGAATAAGGGCGACACGGAAATGTTGAATACTCATA
TTCTTCCTTTTTCAATATTATTGAAGCATTTATCAGGGTTATTGTCTCATGAGCGGATACATATTTGAAT
GTATTTAGAAAAATAAACAAATAGGGGTCAGTGTTACAACCAATTAACCAATTCTGAACATTATCGCGAG
CCCATTTATACCTGAATATGGCTCATAACACCCCTTGCTCATGACCAAAATCCCTTAACGTGAGTTACGC
GCGCGTCGTTCCACTGAGCGTCAGACCCCGTAGAAAAGATCAAAGGATCTTCTTGAGATCCTTTTTTTCT
GCGCGTAATCTGCTGCTTGCAAACAAAAAAACCACCGCTACCAGCGGTGGTTTGTTTGCCGGATCAAGAG
CTACCAACTCTTTTTCCGAAGGTAACTGGCTTCAGCAGAGCGCAGATACCAAATACTGTTCTTCTAGTGT
AGCCGTAGTTAGCCCACCACTTCAAGAACTCTGTAGCACCGCCTACATACCTCGCTCTGCTAATCCTGTT
ACCAGTGGCTGCTGCCAGTGGCGATAAGTCGTGTCTTACCGGGTTGGACTCAAGACGATAGTTACCGGAT
AAGGCGCAGCGGTCGGGCTGAACGGGGGGTTCGTGCACACAGCCCAGCTTGGAGCGAACGACCTACACCG
AACTGAGATACCTACAGCGTGAGCTATGAGAAAGCGCCACGCTTCCCGAAGGGAGAAAGGCGGACAGGTA
TCCGGTAAGCGGCAGGGTCGGAACAGGAGAGCGCACGAGGGAGCTTCCAGGGGGAAACGCCTGGTATCTT
TATAGTCCTGTCGGGTTTCGCCACCTCTGACTTGAGCGTCGATTTTTGTGATGCTCGTCAGGGGGGCGGA
GCCTATGGAAAAACGCCAGCAACGCGGCCTTTTTACGGTTCCTGGCCTTTTGCTGGCCTTTTGCTCACAT
GTTCTTTCCTGCGTTATCCCCTGATTCTGTGGATAACCGTATTACCGCCTTTGAGTGAGCTGATACCGCT
CGCCGCAGCCGAACGACCGAGCGCAGCGAGTCAGTGAGCGAGGAAGCGGAAGGCGAGAGTAGGGAACTGC
CAGGCATCAAACTAAGCAGAAGGCCCCTGACGGATGGCCTTTTTGCGTTTCTACAAACTCTTTCTGTGTT
GTAAAACGACGGCCAGTCTTAAGCTCGGGCCCCCTGGGCGGTTCTGATAACGAGTAATCGTTAATCCGCA
AATAACGTAAAAACCCGCTTCGGCGGGTTTTTTTATGGGGGGAGTTTAGGGAAAGAGCATTTGTCAGAAT
ATTTAAGGGCGCCTGTCACTTTGCTTGATATATGAGAATTATTTAACCTTATAAATGAGAAAAAAGCAAC
GCACTTTAAATAAGATACGTTGCTTTTTCGATTGATGAACACCTATAATTAAACTATTCATCTATTATTT
ATGATTTTTTGTATATACAATATTTCTAGTTTGTTAAAGAGAATTAAGAAAATAAATCTCGAAAATAATA
AAGGGAAAATCAGTTTTTGATATCAAAATTATACATGTCAACGATAATACAAAATATAATACAAACTATA
AGATGTTATCAGTATTTATTATCATTTAGAATAAATTTTGTGTCGCCCTTAATTGTGAGCGGATAACAAT
TACGAGCTTCATGCACAGTGGCGTTGACTCAATATTGGCCATTAGCCATATTATTCATTGGTTATATAGC
ATAAATCAATATTGGCTATTGGCCATTGCATACGTTGTACTGAGAGATCCCCTCATAATTTCCCCAAAAC
GTAACCATGTGTGAATAGATTTTGAGTAAGCAGGGTTGCAGCCACGAGTGAGTCTTCCCTTGTTATTGTG
TAGCCAGAATGCCGCAAAACTTCCATGCCTAAGCGAACTGTTGAGAGTACGTTTCGATTTCTGACTGTGT
TAGCCTGGAAGTGCTTGTCCCAACCTTGTTTCTGAGCATGAACGCCCGCAAGCCAACATGTTAGTTGAAG
CATCAGGGCGATTAGCAGCATGATATCAAAACGCTCTGAGCTGCTCGTTCGGCTATGGCGTAGGCCTAGT
CCGTAGGCAGGACTTTTCAAGTCTCGGAAGGTTTCTTCAATCTGCATTCGCTTCGAATAGATATTAACAA
GTTGTTTGGGTGTTCGAATTTCAACAGGTAAGTTAGTTGCTAGAATCCATGGCTCCTTTGCCGACGCTGA
GTAGATTTTAGGTGACGGGTGGTGACAATGAGTCCGTGTCGAGCGCTGATTTTTTCGGCCTTTAGAGCGA
GATTTATACAATAGAATTTGGCATGAGATTGGGTTGCTTTTAGTCAGCCTCTTATAGCCTAAAGTCTTTG
AGTGACTAGATGACATATCATGTAAGTTGCTGATAGGTTTCCAGTTTTCCGCTCCTAGGTCTGCATATTG
TACTTTTCCTCTTACTCGACTTAACCAGTACCAACCCAGCTTCTCAACGGATTTATACCATGGCACTTTA
AAGCCAGCATCACTGACAATGAGCGGTGTGGTGTTACTCGGTAGAATGCTCGCAAGGTCGGCTAGAAATT
GGTCATGAGCTTTCTTTGAACATTGCTCTGAAAGCGGGAACGCTTTCTCATAAAGAGTAACAGAACGACC
GTGTAGTGCGACTGAAGCTCGCAATACCATAAGCCGTTTTTGCTCACGGATATCAGACCAGTCAACAAGT
ACAATGGGCATCGTATTGCCCGAACAGATAAAGCTAGCATGCCAACGGTATACAGCGAGTCGCTCTTTGT
GGAGGTGACGATTACCTAACAATCGGTCGATTCGTTTGATGTTATGTTTTGTTCTCGCTTTGGTTGGCAG
GTTACGGCCAAGTTCGGTAAGAGTGAGAGTTTTACAGTCAAGTAAGGCGTGGCAAGCCAACGTTAAGCTG
TTGAGTCGTTTTAAGTGTAATTCGGGGCAGAATTGGTAAAGAGAGTCGTGTAAAATATCGAGTTCGCACA
TTTTGTTGTCTGATTATTGATTTTTGGCGAAACCATTTGATCATATGACAAGATGTGTATCTACCTTAAC
TTAATGATTTTGATAAAAATCATTAGGGGATTCATCAGTACGTTGTATCTATATCATAATATGTACATTT
ATATTGGCTCATGTCCAATATGACCGCCATGTT
Features (pLannotate 1.2.2; 25 found; start..end, strand, type, name):
     77..380     +  enhancer       CMV enhancer: human cytomegalovirus immediate early enhancer
    381..584     +  promoter       CMV promoter: human cytomegalovirus (CMV) immediate early promoter
    720..763     +  intron         CMV intron (fragment): modified intron A from human cytomegalovirus
    815..833     +  promoter       SP6 promoter: promoter for bacteriophage SP6 RNA polymerase
    837..874     +  CDS            IgH signal sequence (fragment): signal sequence from the mouse immunoglobulin heavy chain variable region
    980..1414    +  CDS            ILDR1 (fragment): ILDR1_HUMAN - Experimental evidence at protein level: Swiss-Prot protein existence level 1. Putative membrane receptor. From Homo sapiens (Human).
   1511..1690    +  CDS            Comp (fragment): COMP_RAT - Experimental evidence at protein level: Swiss-Prot protein existence level 1. May play a role in the structural integrity of cartilage via its interaction with other extracellular matrix proteins such as the collagens and fibronectin. Can mediate the interaction of chondrocytes with the cartilage extracellular matrix through interaction with cell surface integrin receptors. Could play a role in the pathogenesis of osteoarthritis. Potent suppressor of apoptosis in both primary chondrocytes and transformed cells. Suppresses apoptosis by blocking the activation of caspase-3 and by indu
   1678..3130    +  CDS            SEAP (fragment): secreted alkaline phosphatase from human placenta The natural enzyme has a C-terminal transmembrane sequence that is replaced by a GPI anchor.
   3155..3196    +  CDS            AviTag™ (fragment): peptide tag that allows for enzymatic biotinylation
   3200..3223    +  CDS            8xHis: 8xHis affinity tag
   3369..3480    +  polyA_signal   bGH poly(A) signal: bovine growth hormone polyadenylation signal
   3481..3589    +  rep_origin     f1 ori (fragment): f1 bacteriophage origin of replication; arrow indicates direction of (+) strand synthesis
   3603..3932    +  promoter       SV40 promoter: SV40 enhancer and early promoter
   3980..4027    +  promoter       EM7 promoter: synthetic bacterial promoter&nbsp
   4046..4645    +  CDS            PuroR (fragment): puromycin N-acetyltransferase; pac from Streptomyces; confers resistance to puromycin
   4655..4780    +  CDS            ble (fragment): BLE_KLEPN - Experimental evidence at protein level: Swiss-Prot protein existence level 1. Binding protein with a strong affinity to the bleomycin family of antibiotics. Binds to CL990; an antimitotic-antibiotic compound. From Klebsiella pneumoniae.
   4775..4896    +  polyA_signal   SV40 poly(A) signal: SV40 polyadenylation signal
   4949..5809    -  CDS            AmpR: β-lactamase; bla; confers resistance to ampicillin, carbenicillin, and related antibiotics
   5812..5908    -  promoter       AmpR promoter (fragment): bla
   5938..5962    -  CDS            KanR (fragment): aminoglycoside phosphotransferase; aph(3')-Ia; confers resistance to kanamycin
   6073..6661    +  rep_origin     ori: high-copy-number ColE1/pMB1/pBR322/pUC origin of replication
   6886..6903    +  terminator     rrnB T2 terminator (fragment): transcription terminator T2 from the E. coli rrnB gene
   6928..6947    -  CDS            lacZα (fragment): LacZα fragment of β-galactosidase; lacZ fragment
   7403..7419    +  protein_bind   lac operator: The lac repressor binds to the lac operator to inhibit transcription in E. coli. This inhibition can be relieved by adding lactose or isopropyl-β-D-thiogalactopyranoside (IPTG). lac repressor encoded by lacI
   8743..8812    +  ncRNA          RNA-OUT: Accession: RF00240 - RNA-OUT
