[The description below was written by a language model from this plasmid's Addgene catalogue record and pLannotate feature annotations shown in this document.]
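Description:
pD649-HAsp-ILDR1-COMP5AP-AviTag-9xHis is a mammalian expression plasmid built on the pD649 backbone for producing a secreted, multimerised form of the extracellular domain of human ILDR1, an immunoglobulin-superfamily putative membrane receptor. It is maintained in E. coli as a high-copy plasmid through a ColE1/pUC-type origin and selected with ampicillin (AmpR). The annotated sequence also carries an SV40 promoter/EM7 promoter unit driving a puromycin N-acetyltransferase gene followed by an SV40 poly(A) signal, which could allow puromycin selection in mammalian cells, although the record does not describe that use. Short fragments annotated as f1 ori, ble, KanR and lacZα appear to be backbone remnants.

The expression cassette consists of the CMV enhancer and promoter with a fragment of CMV intron A, an SP6 promoter just upstream of the coding region, and a bGH polyadenylation signal. The open reading frame starts with a signal sequence: the plasmid name indicates "HAsp", whereas the automated annotation matches part of it to a mouse IgH signal sequence. This is followed by the roughly 430 bp ILDR1 ectodomain fragment, cloned between retained NotI and AscI sites. It is fused at its C terminus to the coiled-coil segment of rat cartilage oligomeric matrix protein (COMP), generally used as a pentamerisation domain to raise binding avidity, then human placental alkaline phosphatase as an enzymatic reporter, an AviTag for enzymatic biotinylation, and a polyhistidine tag for purification (9xHis by name, annotated as 8xHis). The construct belongs to a collection used to map human IgSF cell-surface protein interactions. The depositor notes that some plasmids in this collection carry an IS4-like transposase insertion upstream of the CMV promoter. The sequenced record is larger than backbone plus insert and includes an RNA-OUT annotation, which may reflect this.
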