Addgene plasmid #157102: pD649-HAsp-ILDR1-COMP5AP-AviTag-9xHis
Purpose: Mammalian expression of cell-surface protein extracellular domain fused to COMP5AP-AviTag-9xHis. Protein is secreted from cells.
Depositing lab: Chris Garcia. Depositing organization: Stanford University. Publication: A Human IgSF Cell-Surface Interactome Reveals a Complex Network of Protein-Protein Interactions. Wojtowicz WM, Vielmetter J, Fernandes RA, Siepe DH, Eastman CL, Chisholm GB, Cox S, Klock H, Anderson PW, Rue SM, Miller JJ, Glaser SM, Bragstad ML, Vance J, Lam AW, Lesley SA, Zinn K, Garcia KC. Cell. 2020 Aug 20;182(4):1027-1043.e17. doi: 10.1016/j.cell.2020.07.025. PubMed 32822567.
Backbone
  Vector backbone: pD649
  Backbone size w/o insert (bp): 7153
  Vector type: Mammalian Expression
Growth in bacteria
  Bacterial resistance: Ampicillin, 100 μg/mL
  Growth temperature: 37°C
  Growth strain: DH5alpha
  Copy number: High Copy
Gene/Insert
  Gene/Insert name: ILDR1
  Species: H. sapiens (human)
  Insert size (bp): 432
  Entrez Gene: ILDR1 (a.k.a. DFNB42, MGC50831, ILDR1beta, ILDR1alpha, ILDR1alpha')
  Promoter: CMV/SP6
  Tag / fusion protein: COMP5AP-AviTag-9xHis (C terminal on backbone)
  Cloning method: Restriction Enzyme; 5′ cloning site GCGGCCGC (not destroyed); 3′ cloning site GGCGCGCC (not destroyed)
  Sequencing primers: 5′ ATTTAGGTGACACTATAG; 3′ CGTCGCACTCCATCACGGTG
Resource information
  A portion of this plasmid was derived from a plasmid made by: synthesis by ThermoFisher
Terms and licenses: Academic/Nonprofit Terms; Industry Terms: Not Available to Industry
Depositor comments: Some plasmids in this collection may have an IS4-like element ISVsa5 family transposase upstream of the CMV promoter.
How to cite: pD649-HAsp-ILDR1-COMP5AP-AviTag-9xHis was a gift from Chris Garcia (Addgene plasmid # 157102 ; http://n2t.net/addgene:157102 ; RRID:Addgene_157102)
