>Addgene plasmid #157102 | pD649-HAsp-ILDR1-COMP5AP-AviTag-9xHis | depositor partial sequence | sequence record 303314 | insert (extracellular domain)
TTGCTGGTTACAGTGCAGCACACCGAGAGATACGTGACCCTGTTCGCCAGCATCATCCTGAAGTGCGACT
ACACCACAAGCGCCCAGCTGCAGGATGTGGTGGTCACTTGGAGATTCAAGAGCTTCTGCAAGGACCCCAT
CTTCGACTACTACAGCGCCAGCTATCAGGCCGCTCTGTCTCTGGGCCAAGATCCTAGCAACGACTGCAAC
GACAACCAGCGGGAAGTGCGGATCGTTGCTCAGAGAAGAGGCCAGAATGAGCCTGTGCTGGGCGTCGACT
ACCGGCAGAGAAAGATCACCATCCAGAACCGGGCCGACCTGGTCATCAACGAAGTCATGTGGTGGGACCA
CGGCGTGTACTACTGTACAATTGAGGCCCCTGGCGACACCAGCGGCGATCCTGACAAAGAAGTGAAGCTG
ATCGTCCTGCAT
